Addgene plasmid #213529: pRSF_his6_sumo_ZIKV_NS5_MTase
Purpose: Expresses the MTase domain of NS5 of ZIKV
Depositing lab: Thomas Tuschl. Depositing organization: Rockefeller University. Publication: Small-molecule inhibition of SARS-CoV-2 NSP14 RNA cap methyltransferase. Meyer C, Garzia A, Miller MW, Huggins DJ, Myers RW, Hoffmann HH, Ashbrook AW, Jannath SY, Liverton N, Kargman S, Zimmerman M, Nelson AM, Sharma V, Dolgov E, Cangialosi J, Penalva-Lopez S, Alvarez N, Chang CW, Oswal N, Gonzalez I, Rasheed R, Goldgirsh K, Davis JA, Ramos-Espiritu L, Menezes MR, Larson C, Nitsche J, Ganichkin O, Alwaseem H, Molina H, Steinbacher S, Glickman JF, Perlin DS, Rice CM, Meinke PT, Tuschl T. Nature. 2024 Dec 11. doi: 10.1038/s41586-024-08320-0. PubMed 39663451.
Backbone
  Vector backbone: pRSF-His6-sumo
  Backbone size w/o insert (bp): 3900
  Total vector size (bp): 4700
  Vector type: Bacterial Expression
Growth in bacteria
  Bacterial resistance: Kanamycin, 50 μg/mL
  Growth temperature: 37°C
  Growth strain: DH5alpha
  Copy number: Unknown
Gene/Insert
  Gene/Insert name: ZIKA virus NS5 methyltransferase domain
  Species: ZIKV
  Insert size (bp): 795
  Mutation: MTase domain aa 1-265
  Tag / fusion protein: His6-sumo (N terminal on backbone)
  Cloning method: Restriction Enzyme; 5′ cloning site BamHI (not destroyed); 3′ cloning site XhoI (not destroyed)
  Sequencing primers: 5′ GGCTGATGGAAGCGTTCGCTA; 3′ T7-term
Terms and licenses: Academic/Nonprofit Terms; Industry Terms: Not Available to Industry
How to cite: pRSF_his6_sumo_ZIKV_NS5_MTase was a gift from Thomas Tuschl (Addgene plasmid # 213529 ; http://n2t.net/addgene:213529 ; RRID:Addgene_213529)
