[The description below was written by a language model from this plasmid's Addgene catalogue record and pLannotate feature annotations shown in this document.]
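Description:
pRSF_his6_sumo_ZIKV_NS5_MTase is a bacterial expression plasmid of about 4.7 kb, built on the pRSF-His6-sumo backbone, for producing the methyltransferase domain of Zika virus NS5 in E. coli. It replicates from the RSF1030 origin, which is compatible with other common origins and so allows co-maintenance with additional plasmids. Selection is by kanamycin through an aph(3')-Ia resistance gene. The plasmid also carries lacI with its own promoter, supplying lac repressor for regulated expression.

The expression cassette consists of a T7 promoter followed by a lac operator and the phage T7 gene 10 ribosome binding site, so transcription depends on T7 RNA polymerase in the host and is inducible with IPTG. A T7 terminator closes the unit. The open reading frame begins with a His6 tag (picked up by the annotation as a short composite-tag fragment), followed by a thrombin recognition site and a yeast SMT3-derived SUMO module. This is fused to a 795 bp insert encoding residues 1–265 of NS5, cloned between BamHI and XhoI. This domain methylates the viral RNA cap at the guanine N-7 and ribose 2'-O positions. The His6 tag allows metal-affinity purification, and SUMO is a cleavable, ubiquitin-like fusion partner generally used to aid solubility and to permit tag removal.

Short S-Tag and SET1 fragments downstream of the insert, along with small TcR and AmpR promoter fragments, appear to be backbone remnants. The record does not indicate whether the downstream tag fragments are translated. The associated publication concerns small-molecule inhibition of a viral RNA cap methyltransferase, which suggests the recombinant protein serves in biochemical assays, although the record does not specify its exact use.
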