Features (pLannotate 1.2.2; 19 found; start..end, strand, type, name):
    851..928     -  promoter       lacI promoter: lacI
    936..971     -  CDS            TcR (fragment): tetracycline efflux protein; tet; confers resistance to tetracycline
    974..992     +  promoter       T7 promoter: promoter for bacteriophage T7 RNA polymerase
    993..1017    +  protein_bind   lac operator: The lac repressor binds to the lac operator to inhibit transcription in E. coli. This inhibition can be relieved by adding lactose or isopropyl-β-D-thiogalactopyranoside (IPTG). lac repressor encoded by lacI
   1032..1054    +  RBS            RBS: efficient ribosome binding site from bacteriophage T7 gene 10 (Olins and Rangwala, 1989)
   1073..1089    +  CDS            capTEV™ (fragment): composite tag for in vivo biotinylation, TEV protease cleavage, and 6xHis tagging
   1100..1117    +  CDS            thrombin site: thrombin recognition and cleavage site
   1130..1422    +  CDS            SUMO (fragment): cleavable ubiquitin-like protein tag; S. cerevisiae SMT3 (truncated)
   1427..2221    +  CDS            POLG_ZIKVF (fragment): Experimental evidence at protein level: Swiss-Prot protein existence level 1. [RNA-directed RNA polymerase NS5]: Replicates the viral (+) and (-) RNA genome, and performs the capping of genomes in the cytoplasm (PubMed:30951555). Methylates viral RNA cap at guanine N-7 and ribose 2'-O positions. Once sufficient NS5 is expressed, binds to the cap-proximal structure and inhibits further translation of the viral genome (By similarity). Besides its role in RNA genome replication, also prevents the establishment of a cellular antiviral state by blocking the interferon-alpha/beta (IFN-alpha/beta) si
   2240..2281    +  CDS            S-Tag (fragment): affinity and epitope tag derived from pancreatic ribonuclease A
   2311..2328    +  CDS            SET1 (fragment): solubility-enhancement tag derived from T7 phage gene 10B
   2336..2383    +  terminator     T7 terminator: transcription terminator for bacteriophage T7 RNA polymerase
   2547..2604    +  promoter       AmpR promoter (fragment): bla
   2613..3428    -  CDS            KanR: aminoglycoside phosphotransferase; aph(3')-Ia; confers resistance to kanamycin in bacteria or G418 (Geneticin®) in eukaryotes
   3429..3520    -  promoter       AmpR promoter: bla
   3536..4285    -  rep_origin     RSF ori: Plasmids containing the RSF 1030 origin of replication can be propagated in E. coli cells that contain additional plasmids with compatible origins.
   4368..4432    -  CDS            TcR (fragment): tetracycline efflux protein; tet; confers resistance to tetracycline
   4447..4468    -  protein_bind   CAP binding site: CAP binding activates transcription in the presence of cAMP. E. coli catabolite activator protein
   4481..850     -  CDS            lacI (across the origin): lac repressor; lacI; The lac repressor binds to the lac operator to inhibit transcription in E. coli. This inhibition can be relieved by adding lactose or isopropyl-β-D-thiogalactopyranoside (IPTG).
>Addgene plasmid #213529 | pRSF_his6_sumo_ZIKV_NS5_MTase | addgene full sequence | sequence record 421875 | Addgene NGS Result
GGATATAACATGAGCTGTCTTCGGTATCGTCGTATCCCACTACCGAGATGTCCGCACCAACGCGCAGCCC
GGACTCGGTAATGGCGCGCATTGCGCCCAGCGCCATCTGATCGTTGGCAACCAGCATCGCAGTGGGAACG
ATGCCCTCATTCAGCATTTGCATGGTTTGTTGAAAACCGGACATGGCACTCCAGTCGCCTTCCCGTTCCG
CTATCGGCTGAATTTGATTGCGAGTGAGATATTTATGCCAGCCAGCCAGACGCAGACGCGCCGAGACAGA
ACTTAATGGGCCCGCTAACAGCGCGATTTGCTGGTGACCCAATGCGACCAGATGCTCCACGCCCAGTCGC
GTACCGTCTTCATGGGAGAAAATAATACTGTTGATGGGTGTCTGGTCAGAGACATCAAGAAATAACGCCG
GAACATTAGTGCAGGCAGCTTCCACAGCAATGGCATCCTGGTCATCCAGCGGATAGTTAATGATCAGCCC
ACTGACGCGTTGCGCGAGAAGATTGTGCACCGCCGCTTTACAGGCTTCGACGCCGCTTCGTTCTACCATC
GACACCACCACGCTGGCACCCAGTTGATCGGCGCGAGATTTAATCGCCGCGACAATTTGCGACGGCGCGT
GCAGGGCCAGACTGGAGGTGGCAACGCCAATCAGCAACGACTGTTTGCCCGCCAGTTGTTGTGCCACGCG
GTTGGGAATGTAATTCAGCTCCGCCATCGCCGCTTCCACTTTTTCCCGCGTTTTCGCAGAAACGTGGCTG
GCCTGGTTCACCACGCGGGAAACGGTCTGATAAGAGACACCGGCATACTCTGCGACATCGTATAACGTTA
CTGGTTTCACATTCACCACCCTGAATTGACTCTCTTCCGGGCGCTATCATGCCATACCGCGAAAGGTTTT
GCGCCATTCGATGGTGTCCGGGATCTCGACGCTCTCCCTTATGCGACTCCTGCATTAGGAAATTAATACG
ACTCACTATAGGGGAATTGTGAGCGGATAACAATTCCCCTGTAGAAATAATTTTGTTTAACTTTAATAAG
GAGATATACCATGGGCAGCAGCCATCATCATCATCATCACAGCAGCGGCCTGGTGCCGCGCGGCAGCCAC
ATGGCAAGCATGTCGGACTCAGAAGTCAATCAAGAAGCTAAGCCAGAGGTCAAGCCAGAAGTCAAGCCTG
AGACTCACATCAATTTAAAGGTGTCCGATGGATCTTCAGAGATCTTCTTCAAGATCAAAAAGACCACTCC
TTTAAGAAGGCTGATGGAAGCGTTCGCTAAAAGACAGGGTAAGGAAATGGACTCCTTAAGATTCTTGTAC
GACGGTATTAGAATCCAAGCTGATCAGACCCCTGAAGATTTGGACATGGAGGATAACGATATTATTGAGG
CTCACAGAGAACAGATTGGTGGATCCGGGGGTGGAACGGGAGAGACCCTGGGAGAGAAATGGAAGGCCCG
CCTGAACCAGATGTCGGCCCTGGAGTTCTACTCCTACAAAAAGTCAGGCATCACCGAGGTGTGCAGAGAA
GAGGCCCGCCGCGCCCTCAAGGACGGTGTGGCAACGGGAGGCCACGCTGTGTCCCGAGGAAGTGCAAAGC
TGAGATGGTTGGTGGAGAGGGGATACCTGCAGCCCTATGGAAAGGTCATTGATCTTGGATGTGGCAGAGG
GGGCTGGAGTTACTATGCCGCCACCATCCGCAAAGTTCAAGAAGTGAAAGGATACACAAAAGGAGGCCCT
GGTCATGAAGAACCCATGTTGGTGCAAAGCTATGGGTGGAACATAGTCCGTCTTAAGAGTGGGGTGGACG
TCTTTCATATGGCGGCTGAGCCGTGTGACACGTTGCTGTGTGATATAGGTGAGTCATCATCTAGTCCTGA
AGTGGAAGAAGCACGGACGCTCAGAGTCCTCTCCATGGTGGGGGATTGGCTTGAAAAAAGACCAGGAGCC
TTTTGTATAAAAGTGTTGTGCCCATACACCAGCACTATGATGGAAACCCTGGAGCGACTGCAGCGTAGGT
ATGGGGGAGGACTGGTCAGAGTGCCACTCTCCCGCAACTCTACACATGAGATGTACTGGGTCTCTGGAGC
GAAAAGCAACACCATAAAAAGTGTGTCCACCACGAGCCAGCTCCTTTTGGGGCGCATGGACGGGCCCAGG
AGGCCAGTGAAATATGAAGAGGATGTGAATCTCGGCTCTGGCACGCGGGCTTGACCGCTCGAGTCTGGTA
AAGAAACCGCTGCTGCGAAATTTGAACGCCAGCACATGGACTCGTCTACTAGCGCAGCTTAATTAACCTA
GGCTGCTGCCACCGCTGAGCAATAACTAGCATAACCCCTTGGGGCCTCTAAACGGGTCTTGAGGGGTTTT
TTGCTGAAACCTCAGGCATTTGAGAAGCACACGGTCACACTGCTTCCGGTAGTCAATAAACCGGTAAACC
AGCAATAGACATAAGCGGCTATTTAACGACCCTGCCCTGAACCGACGACAAGCTGACGACCGGGTCTCCG
CAAGTGGCACTTTTCGGGGAAATGTGCGCGGAACCCCTATTTGTTTATTTTTCTAAATACATTCAAATAT
GTATCCGCTCATGAATTAATTCTTAGAAAAACTCATCGAGCATCAAATGAAACTGCAATTTATTCATATC
AGGATTATCAATACCATATTTTTGAAAAAGCCGTTTCTGTAATGAAGGAGAAAACTCACCGAGGCAGTTC
CATAGGATGGCAAGATCCTGGTATCGGTCTGCGATTCCGACTCGTCCAACATCAATACAACCTATTAATT
TCCCCTCGTCAAAAATAAGGTTATCAAGTGAGAAATCACCATGAGTGACGACTGAATCCGGTGAGAATGG
CAAAAGTTTATGCATTTCTTTCCAGACTTGTTCAACAGGCCAGCCATTACGCTCGTCATCAAAATCACTC
GCATCAACCAAACCGTTATTCATTCGTGATTGCGCCTGAGCGAGACGAAATACGCGGTCGCTGTTAAAAG
GACAATTACAAACAGGAATCGAATGCAACCGGCGCAGGAACACTGCCAGCGCATCAACAATATTTTCACC
TGAATCAGGATATTCTTCTAATACCTGGAATGCTGTTTTCCCGGGGATCGCAGTGGTGAGTAACCATGCA
TCATCAGGAGTACGGATAAAATGCTTGATGGTCGGAAGAGGCATAAATTCCGTCAGCCAGTTTAGTCTGA
CCATCTCATCTGTAACATCATTGGCAACGCTACCTTTGCCATGTTTCAGAAACAACTCTGGCGCATCGGG
CTTCCCATACAATCGATAGATTGTCGCACCTGATTGCCCGACATTATCGCGAGCCCATTTATACCCATAT
AAATCAGCATCCATGTTGGAATTTAATCGCGGCCTAGAGCAAGACGTTTCCCGTTGAATATGGCTCATAC
TCTTCCTTTTTCAATATTATTGAAGCATTTATCAGGGTTATTGTCTCATGAGCGGATACATATTTGAATG
TATTTAGAAAAATAAACAAATAGGCATGCAGCGCTCTTCCGCTTCCTCGCTCACTGACTCGCTACGCTCG
GTCGTTCGACTGCGGCGAGCGGTGTCAGCTCACTCAAAAGCGGTAATACGGTTATCCACAGAATCAGGGG
ATAAAGCCGGAAAGAACATGTGAGCAAAAAGCAAAGCACCGGAAGAAGCCAACGCCGCAGGCGTTTTTCC
ATAGGCTCCGCCCCCCTGACGAGCATCACAAAAATCGACGCTCAAGCCAGAGGTGGCGAAACCCGACAGG
ACTATAAAGATACCAGGCGTTTCCCCCTGGAAGCTCCCTCGTGCGCTCTCCTGTTCCGACCCTGCCGCTT
ACCGGATACCTGTCCGCCTTTCTCCCTTCGGGAAGCGTGGCGCTTTCTCATAGCTCACGCTGTTGGTATC
TCAGTTCGGTGTAGGTCGTTCGCTCCAAGCTGGGCTGTGTGCACGAACCCCCCGTTCAGCCCGACCGCTG
CGCCTTATCCGGTAACTATCGTCTTGAGTCCAACCCGGTAAGACACGACTTATCGCCACTGGCAGCAGCC
ATTGGTAACTGATTTAGAGGACTTTGTCTTGAAGTTATGCACCTGTTAAGGCTAAACTGAAAGAACAGAT
TTTGGTGAGTGCGGTCCTCCAACCCACTTACCTTGGTTCAAAGAGTTGGTAGCTCAGCGAACCTTGAGAA
AACCACCGTTGGTAGCGGTGGTTTTTCTTTATTTATGAGATGATGAATCAATCGGTCTATCAAGTCAACG
AACAGCTATTCCGTTACTCTAGATTTCAGTGCAATTTATCTCTTCAAATGTAGCACCTGAAGTCAGCCCC
ATACGATATAAGTTGTAATTCTCATGTTAGTCATGCCCCGCGCCCACCGGAAGGAGCTGACTGGGTTGAA
GGCTCTCAAGGGCATCGGTCGAGATCCCGGTGCCTAATGAGTGAGCTAACTTACATTAATTGCGTTGCGC
TCACTGCCCGCTTTCCAGTCGGGAAACCTGTCGTGCCAGCTGCATTAATGAATCGGCCAACGCGCGGGGA
GAGGCGGTTTGCGTATTGGGCGCCAGGGTGGTTTTTCTTTTCACCAGTGAGACGGGCAACAGCTGATTGC
CCTTCACCGCCTGGCCCTGAGAGAGTTGCAGCAAGCGGTCCACGCTGGTTTGCCCCAGCAGGCGAAAATC
CTGTTTGATGGTGGTTAACGGCG
